Addgene plasmid #80199: non-targeting control gRNA (BRDN0001147601)
Purpose: 3rd generation lentiviral gRNA plasmid, non-targeting control gRNA
Depositing lab: John Doench & David Root. Depositing organization: Broad Institute. Publication: Optimized sgRNA design to maximize activity and minimize off-target effects of CRISPR-Cas9. Doench JG, Fusi N, Sullender M, Hegde M, Vaimberg EW, Donovan KF, Smith I, Tothova Z, Wilen C, Orchard R, Virgin HW, Listgarten J, Root DE. Nat Biotechnol. 2016 Jan 18. doi: 10.1038/nbt.3437. PubMed 26780180.
Backbone
  Vector backbone: lentiGuide-Puro
  Backbone manufacturer: Zhang Lab (Addgene plasmid # 52963)
  Vector type: Mammalian Expression, Lentiviral, CRISPR
  Selectable markers: Puromycin
Growth in bacteria
  Bacterial resistance: Ampicillin, 100 μg/mL
  Growth temperature: 37°C
  Growth strain: DH5alpha
  Copy number: High Copy
Gene/Insert
  Gene/Insert name: Non-targeting control gRNA
  gRNA/shRNA sequence: CAGCGCCGAAACTCTTTCCG
  Species: H. sapiens (human)
  Promoter: hU6
  Cloning method: Unknown
  Sequencing primers: 5′ U6-F; 3′ pS2-R
Terms and licenses: Academic/Nonprofit Terms; Industry Terms: Not Available to Industry
How to cite: non-targeting control gRNA (BRDN0001147601) was a gift from John Doench & David Root (Addgene plasmid # 80199 ; http://n2t.net/addgene:80199 ; RRID:Addgene_80199)
