[The description below was written by a language model from this plasmid's Addgene catalogue record and pLannotate feature annotations shown in this document.]
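Description:
Non-targeting control gRNA (BRDN0001147601) is a third-generation lentiviral guide RNA plasmid built on the lentiGuide-Puro backbone, intended for CRISPR-Cas9 experiments in mammalian cells. It is propagated in E. coli as a high-copy plasmid through a ColE1/pUC-type origin with ampicillin selection (AmpR, β-lactamase). The annotated 8.3 kb sequence also shows common backbone remnants, including an f1 origin, an SV40 origin and poly(A) signal, lac regulatory fragments, and T7 and T3 promoters.

The viral genome is driven by an RSV promoter fused to a truncated HIV-1 5' LTR, which makes transcription in packaging cells Tat-independent. It is followed by the Ψ packaging signal, a partial gag sequence, the Rev response element for Rev-dependent nuclear export, and a cPPT/CTS element that aids nuclear import. It ends in a ΔU3 self-inactivating 3' LTR. Between the LTRs are two expression units. A human U6 RNA polymerase III promoter drives a 20-nucleotide spacer joined to the Streptococcus pyogenes gRNA scaffold. The EF-1α core promoter with its intron A drives puromycin N-acetyltransferase, so transduced cells can be selected with puromycin, and a downstream WPRE enhances transcript expression. No Cas9 coding sequence is annotated, so the nuclease has to be supplied separately, for example from a Cas9-expressing cell line or a second vector.

The record lists the species as human and describes the guide as non-targeting. It therefore serves as a negative control alongside gene-specific guides in the same backbone, accounting for the effects of transduction, selection and Cas9/gRNA expression in knockout or screening experiments. The cloning method is not recorded.
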