Features (pLannotate 1.2.2; 29 found; start..end, strand, type, name):
     14..80      +  CDS            small t antigen (fragment): SV40 (simian virus 40) small t antigen
    106..317     +  promoter       EF-1α core promoter: core promoter for human elongation factor EF-1α
    318..1256    +  intron         EF-1α intron A: intron upstream of the start codon of human EF-1α
   1278..1877    +  CDS            PuroR (fragment): puromycin N-acetyltransferase; pac from Streptomyces; confers resistance to puromycin
   1893..2481    +  misc_feature   WPRE: woodchuck hepatitis virus posttranscriptional regulatory element
   2532..2551    +  misc_feature   cPPT/CTS (fragment): central polypurine tract and central termination sequence of HIV-1
   2553..2786    +  LTR            3' LTR (ΔU3): self-inactivating 3' long terminal repeat (LTR) from HIV-1
   2864..2985    +  polyA_signal   SV40 poly(A) signal: SV40 polyadenylation signal
   3025..3160    +  rep_origin     SV40 ori: SV40 origin of replication
   3181..3199    -  promoter       T7 promoter: promoter for bacteriophage T7 RNA polymerase
   3207..3362    +  CDS            lacZα (fragment): LacZα fragment of β-galactosidase; lacZ fragment
   3367..3795    +  rep_origin     f1 ori (sequence partly withheld): f1 bacteriophage origin of replication; arrow indicates direction of (+) strand synthesis
   3848..3952    +  promoter       AmpR promoter: bla
   3953..4813    +  CDS            AmpR: β-lactamase; bla; confers resistance to ampicillin, carbenicillin, and related antibiotics
   4984..5572    +  rep_origin     ori: high-copy-number ColE1/pMB1/pBR322/pUC origin of replication
   5755..5847    +  CDS            lacI (fragment): lac repressor; lacI; The lac repressor binds to the lac operator to inhibit transcription in E. coli. This inhibition can be relieved by adding lactose or isopropyl-β-D-thiogalactopyranoside (IPTG).
   5860..5881    +  protein_bind   CAP binding site: CAP binding activates transcription in the presence of cAMP. E. coli catabolite activator protein
   5896..5926    +  promoter       lac promoter: promoter for the E. coli lac operon
   5934..5950    +  protein_bind   lac operator: The lac repressor binds to the lac operator to inhibit transcription in E. coli. This inhibition can be relieved by adding lactose or isopropyl-β-D-thiogalactopyranoside (IPTG). lac repressor encoded by lacI
   5995..6013    +  promoter       T3 promoter: promoter for bacteriophage T3 RNA polymerase
   6041..6267    +  promoter       RSV promoter: Rous sarcoma virus enhancer/promoter
   6268..6448    +  LTR            5' LTR (truncated): truncated 5' long terminal repeat (LTR) from HIV-1
   6495..6620    +  misc_feature   HIV-1 Ψ: packaging signal of human immunodeficiency virus type 1
   6604..6967    +  CDS            HIV-1 gag (fragment): gag protein from human immunodeficiency virus 1; gag
   7113..7346    +  misc_feature   RRE: The Rev response element (RRE) of HIV-1 allows for Rev-dependent mRNA export from the nucleus to the cytoplasm.
   7723..7749    +  CDS            Rev (fragment): human immunodeficiency virus 1 (HIV-1) Rev protein; rev; enhances nuclear export of unspliced and incompletely spliced viral mRNAs
   7753..7993    +  promoter       U6 promoter: RNA polymerase III promoter for human U6 snRNA
   8023..8098    +  misc_RNA       gRNA scaffold: guide RNA scaffold for the Streptococcus pyogenes CRISPR/Cas9 system
   8154..8271    +  misc_feature   cPPT/CTS: central polypurine tract and central termination sequence of HIV-1
>Addgene plasmid #80199 | non-targeting control gRNA (BRDN0001147601) | depositor full sequence | sequence record 150876 | Full Sequence
CCCGGGTGCAAAGATGGATAAAGTTTTAAACAGAGAGGAATCTTTGCAGCTAATGGACCTTCTAGGTCTT
GAAAGGAGTGGGAATTGGCTCCGGTGCCCGTCAGTGGGCAGAGCGCACATCGCCCACAGTCCCCGAGAAG
TTGGGGGGAGGGGTCGGCAATTGATCCGGTGCCTAGAGAAGGTGGCGCGGGGTAAACTGGGAAAGTGATG
TCGTGTACTGGCTCCGCCTTTTTCCCGAGGGTGGGGGAGAACCGTATATAAGTGCAGTAGTCGCCGTGAA
CGTTCTTTTTCGCAACGGGTTTGCCGCCAGAACACAGGTAAGTGCCGTGTGTGGTTCCCGCGGGCCTGGC
CTCTTTACGGGTTATGGCCCTTGCGTGCCTTGAATTACTTCCACCTGGCTGCAGTACGTGATTCTTGATC
CCGAGCTTCGGGTTGGAAGTGGGTGGGAGAGTTCGAGGCCTTGCGCTTAAGGAGCCCCTTCGCCTCGTGC
TTGAGTTGAGGCCTGGCCTGGGCGCTGGGGCCGCCGCGTGCGAATCTGGTGGCACCTTCGCGCCTGTCTC
GCTGCTTTCGATAAGTCTCTAGCCATTTAAAATTTTTGATGACCTGCTGCGACGCTTTTTTTCTGGCAAG
ATAGTCTTGTAAATGCGGGCCAAGATCTGCACACTGGTATTTCGGTTTTTGGGGCCGCGGGCGGCGACGG
GGCCCGTGCGTCCCAGCGCACATGTTCGGCGAGGCGGGGCCTGCGAGCGCGGCCACCGAGAATCGGACGG
GGGTAGTCTCAAGCTGGCCGGCCTGCTCTGGTGCCTGGCCTCGCGCCGCCGTGTATCGCCCCGCCCTGGG
CGGCAAGGCTGGCCCGGTCGGCACCAGTTGCGTGAGCGGAAAGATGGCCGCTTCCCGGCCCTGCTGCAGG
GAGCTCAAAATGGAGGACGCGGCGCTCGGGAGAGCGGGCGGGTGAGTCACCCACACAAAGGAAAAGGGCC
TTTCCGTCCTCAGCCGTCGCTTCATGTGACTCCACGGAGTACCGGGCGCCGTCCAGGCACCTCGATTAGT
TCTCGAGCTTTTGGAGTACGTCGTCTTTAGGTTGGGGGGAGGGGTTTTATGCGATGGAGTTTCCCCACAC
TGAGTGGGTGGAGACTGAAGTTAGGCCAGCTTGGCACTTGATGTAATTCTCCTTGGAATTTGCCCTTTTT
GAGTTTGGATCTTGGTTCATTCTCAAGCCTCAGACAGTGGTTCAAAGTTTTTTTCTTCCATTTCAGGTGT
CGTGACGTACGGCCACCATGACCGAGTACAAGCCCACGGTGCGCCTCGCCACCCGCGACGACGTCCCCAG
GGCCGTACGCACCCTCGCCGCCGCGTTCGCCGACTACCCCGCCACGCGCCACACCGTCGATCCGGACCGC
CACATCGAGCGGGTCACCGAGCTGCAAGAACTCTTCCTCACGCGCGTCGGGCTCGACATCGGCAAGGTGT
GGGTCGCGGACGACGGCGCCGCCGTGGCGGTCTGGACCACGCCGGAGAGCGTCGAAGCGGGGGCGGTGTT
CGCCGAGATCGGCCCGCGCATGGCCGAGTTGAGCGGTTCCCGGCTGGCCGCGCAGCAACAGATGGAAGGC
CTCCTGGCGCCGCACCGGCCCAAGGAGCCCGCGTGGTTCCTGGCCACCGTCGGAGTCTCGCCCGACCACC
AGGGCAAGGGTCTGGGCAGCGCCGTCGTGCTCCCCGGAGTGGAGGCGGCCGAGCGCGCCGGGGTGCCCGC
CTTCCTGGAGACCTCCGCGCCCCGCAACCTCCCCTTCTACGAGCGGCTCGGCTTCACCGTCACCGCCGAC
GTCGAGGTGCCCGAAGGACCGCGCACCTGGTGCATGACCCGCAAGCCCGGTGCCTGAACGCGTTAAGTCG
ACAATCAACCTCTGGATTACAAAATTTGTGAAAGATTGACTGGTATTCTTAACTATGTTGCTCCTTTTAC
GCTATGTGGATACGCTGCTTTAATGCCTTTGTATCATGCTATTGCTTCCCGTATGGCTTTCATTTTCTCC
TCCTTGTATAAATCCTGGTTGCTGTCTCTTTATGAGGAGTTGTGGCCCGTTGTCAGGCAACGTGGCGTGG
TGTGCACTGTGTTTGCTGACGCAACCCCCACTGGTTGGGGCATTGCCACCACCTGTCAGCTCCTTTCCGG
GACTTTCGCTTTCCCCCTCCCTATTGCCACGGCGGAACTCATCGCCGCCTGCCTTGCCCGCTGCTGGACA
GGGGCTCGGCTGTTGGGCACTGACAATTCCGTGGTGTTGTCGGGGAAATCATCGTCCTTTCCTTGGCTGC
TCGCCTGTGTTGCCACCTGGATTCTGCGCGGGACGTCCTTCTGCTACGTCCCTTCGGCCCTCAATCCAGC
GGACCTTCCTTCCCGCGGCCTGCTGCCGGCTCTGCGGCCTCTTCCGCGTCTTCGCCTTCGCCCTCAGACG
AGTCGGATCTCCCTTTGGGCCGCCTCCCCGCGTCGACTTTAAGACCAATGACTTACAAGGCAGCTGTAGA
TCTTAGCCACTTTTTAAAAGAAAAGGGGGGACTGGAAGGGCTAATTCACTCCCAACGAAGACAAGATCTG
CTTTTTGCTTGTACTGGGTCTCTCTGGTTAGACCAGATCTGAGCCTGGGAGCTCTCTGGCTAACTAGGGA
ACCCACTGCTTAAGCCTCAATAAAGCTTGCCTTGAGTGCTTCAAGTAGTGTGTGCCCGTCTGTTGTGTGA
CTCTGGTAACTAGAGATCCCTCAGACCCTTTTAGTCAGTGTGGAAAATCTCTAGCAGTACGTATAGTAGT
TCATGTCATCTTATTATTCAGTATTTATAACTTGCAAAGAAATGAATATCAGAGAGTGAGAGGAACTTGT
TTATTGCAGCTTATAATGGTTACAAATAAAGCAATAGCATCACAAATTTCACAAATAAAGCATTTTTTTC
ACTGCATTCTAGTTGTGGTTTGTCCAAACTCATCAATGTATCTTATCATGTCTGGCTCTAGCTATCCCGC
CCCTAACTCCGCCCATCCCGCCCCTAACTCCGCCCAGTTCCGCCCATTCTCCGCCCCATGGCTGACTAAT
TTTTTTTATTTATGCAGAGGCCGAGGCCGCCTCGGCCTCTGAGCTATTCCAGAAGTAGTGAGGAGGCTTT
TTTGGAGGCCTAGGGACGTACCCAATTCGCCCTATAGTGAGTCGTATTACGCGCGCTCACTGGCCGTCGT
TTTACAACGTCGTGACTGGGAAAACCCTGGCGTTACCCAACTTAATCGCCTTGCAGCACATCCCCCTTTC
GCCAGCTGGCGTAATAGCGAAGAGGCCCGCACCGATCGCCCTTCCCAACAGTTGCGCAGCCTGAATGGCG
AATGGG
[124 nt withheld, positions 3367-3490]
C
[91 nt withheld, positions 3492-3582]
A
[49 nt withheld, positions 3584-3632]
CCTTTGACGTTGGAGTCCACGTTCTTT
[37 nt withheld, positions 3660-3696]
ACCCTATCTCGGTCTATTCTTTTGATTTATAAGGGATTTTGCCGATTTCGGCCTATTGGTTAAAAAATGA
GCTGATTTAACAAAAATTTAACGCGAATTTTAACAAAATATTAACGCTTACAATTTAGGTGGCACTTTTC
GGGGAAATGTGCGCGGAACCCCTATTTGTTTATTTTTCTAAATACATTCAAATATGTATCCGCTCATGAG
ACAATAACCCTGATAAATGCTTCAATAATATTGAAAAAGGAAGAGTATGAGTATTCAACATTTCCGTGTC
GCCCTTATTCCCTTTTTTGCGGCATTTTGCCTTCCTGTTTTTGCTCACCCAGAAACGCTGGTGAAAGTAA
AAGATGCTGAAGATCAGTTGGGTGCACGAGTGGGTTACATCGAACTGGATCTCAACAGCGGTAAGATCCT
TGAGAGTTTTCGCCCCGAAGAACGTTTTCCAATGATGAGCACTTTTAAAGTTCTGCTATGTGGCGCGGTA
TTATCCCGTATTGACGCCGGGCAAGAGCAACTCGGTCGCCGCATACACTATTCTCAGAATGACTTGGTTG
AGTACTCACCAGTCACAGAAAAGCATCTTACGGATGGCATGACAGTAAGAGAATTATGCAGTGCTGCCAT
AACCATGAGTGATAACACTGCGGCCAACTTACTTCTGACAACGATCGGAGGACCGAAGGAGCTAACCGCT
TTTTTGCACAACATGGGGGATCATGTAACTCGCCTTGATCGTTGGGAACCGGAGCTGAATGAAGCCATAC
CAAACGACGAGCGTGACACCACGATGCCTGTAGCAATGGCAACAACGTTGCGCAAACTATTAACTGGCGA
ACTACTTACTCTAGCTTCCCGGCAACAATTAATAGACTGGATGGAGGCGGATAAAGTTGCAGGACCACTT
CTGCGCTCGGCCCTTCCGGCTGGCTGGTTTATTGCTGATAAATCTGGAGCCGGTGAGCGTGGGTCTCGCG
GTATCATTGCAGCACTGGGGCCAGATGGTAAGCCCTCCCGTATCGTAGTTATCTACACGACGGGGAGTCA
GGCAACTATGGATGAACGAAATAGACAGATCGCTGAGATAGGTGCCTCACTGATTAAGCATTGGTAACTG
TCAGACCAAGTTTACTCATATATACTTTAGATTGATTTAAAACTTCATTTTTAATTTAAAAGGATCTAGG
TGAAGATCCTTTTTGATAATCTCATGACCAAAATCCCTTAACGTGAGTTTTCGTTCCACTGAGCGTCAGA
CCCCGTAGAAAAGATCAAAGGATCTTCTTGAGATCCTTTTTTTCTGCGCGTAATCTGCTGCTTGCAAACA
AAAAAACCACCGCTACCAGCGGTGGTTTGTTTGCCGGATCAAGAGCTACCAACTCTTTTTCCGAAGGTAA
CTGGCTTCAGCAGAGCGCAGATACCAAATACTGTTCTTCTAGTGTAGCCGTAGTTAGGCCACCACTTCAA
GAACTCTGTAGCACCGCCTACATACCTCGCTCTGCTAATCCTGTTACCAGTGGCTGCTGCCAGTGGCGAT
AAGTCGTGTCTTACCGGGTTGGACTCAAGACGATAGTTACCGGATAAGGCGCAGCGGTCGGGCTGAACGG
GGGGTTCGTGCACACAGCCCAGCTTGGAGCGAACGACCTACACCGAACTGAGATACCTACAGCGTGAGCT
ATGAGAAAGCGCCACGCTTCCCGAAGGGAGAAAGGCGGACAGGTATCCGGTAAGCGGCAGGGTCGGAACA
GGAGAGCGCACGAGGGAGCTTCCAGGGGGAAACGCCTGGTATCTTTATAGTCCTGTCGGGTTTCGCCACC
TCTGACTTGAGCGTCGATTTTTGTGATGCTCGTCAGGGGGGCGGAGCCTATGGAAAAACGCCAGCAACGC
GGCCTTTTTACGGTTCCTGGCCTTTTGCTGGCCTTTTGCTCACATGTTCTTTCCTGCGTTATCCCCTGAT
TCTGTGGATAACCGTATTACCGCCTTTGAGTGAGCTGATACCGCTCGCCGCAGCCGAACGACCGAGCGCA
GCGAGTCAGTGAGCGAGGAAGCGGAAGAGCGCCCAATACGCAAACCGCCTCTCCCCGCGCGTTGGCCGAT
TCATTAATGCAGCTGGCACGACAGGTTTCCCGACTGGAAAGCGGGCAGTGAGCGCAACGCAATTAATGTG
AGTTAGCTCACTCATTAGGCACCCCAGGCTTTACACTTTATGCTTCCGGCTCGTATGTTGTGTGGAATTG
TGAGCGGATAACAATTTCACACAGGAAACAGCTATGACCATGATTACGCCAAGCGCGCAATTAACCCTCA
CTAAAGGGAACAAAAGCTGGAGCTGCAAGCTTAATGTAGTCTTATGCAATACTCTTGTAGTCTTGCAACA
TGGTAACGATGAGTTAGCAACATGCCTTACAAGGAGAGAAAAAGCACCGTGCATGCCGATTGGTGGAAGT
AAGGTGGTACGATCGTGCCTTATTAGGAAGGCAACAGACGGGTCTGACATGGATTGGACGAACCACTGAA
TTGCCGCATTGCAGAGATATTGTATTTAAGTGCCTAGCTCGATACATAAACGGGTCTCTCTGGTTAGACC
AGATCTGAGCCTGGGAGCTCTCTGGCTAACTAGGGAACCCACTGCTTAAGCCTCAATAAAGCTTGCCTTG
AGTGCTTCAAGTAGTGTGTGCCCGTCTGTTGTGTGACTCTGGTAACTAGAGATCCCTCAGACCCTTTTAG
TCAGTGTGGAAAATCTCTAGCAGTGGCGCCCGAACAGGGACTTGAAAGCGAAAGGGAAACCAGAGGAGCT
CTCTCGACGCAGGACTCGGCTTGCTGAAGCGCGCACGGCAAGAGGCGAGGGGCGGCGACTGGTGAGTACG
CCAAAAATTTTGACTAGCGGAGGCTAGAAGGAGAGAGATGGGTGCGAGAGCGTCAGTATTAAGCGGGGGA
GAATTAGATCGCGATGGGAAAAAATTCGGTTAAGGCCAGGGGGAAAGAAAAAATATAAATTAAAACATAT
AGTATGGGCAAGCAGGGAGCTAGAACGATTCGCAGTTAATCCTGGCCTGTTAGAAACATCAGAAGGCTGT
AGACAAATACTGGGACAGCTACAACCATCCCTTCAGACAGGATCAGAAGAACTTAGATCATTATATAATA
CAGTAGCAACCCTCTATTGTGTGCATCAAAGGATAGAGATAAAAGACACCAAGGAAGCTTTAGACAAGAT
AGAGGAAGAGCAAAACAAAAGTAAGACCACCGCACAGCAAGCGGCCGCTGATCTTCAGACCTGGAGGAGG
AGATATGAGGGACAATTGGAGAAGTGAATTATATAAATATAAAGTAGTAAAAATTGAACCATTAGGAGTA
GCACCCACCAAGGCAAAGAGAAGAGTGGTGCAGAGAGAAAAAAGAGCAGTGGGAATAGGAGCTTTGTTCC
TTGGGTTCTTGGGAGCAGCAGGAAGCACTATGGGCGCAGCGTCAATGACGCTGACGGTACAGGCCAGACA
ATTATTGTCTGGTATAGTGCAGCAGCAGAACAATTTGCTGAGGGCTATTGAGGCGCAACAGCATCTGTTG
CAACTCACAGTCTGGGGCATCAAGCAGCTCCAGGCAAGAATCCTGGCTGTGGAAAGATACCTAAAGGATC
AACAGCTCCTGGGGATTTGGGGTTGCTCTGGAAAACTCATTTGCACCACTGCTGTGCCTTGGAATGCTAG
TTGGAGTAATAAATCTCTGGAACAGATTTGGAATCACACGACCTGGATGGAGTGGGACAGAGAAATTAAC
AATTACACAAGCTTAATACACTCCTTAATTGAAGAATCGCAAAACCAGCAAGAAAAGAATGAACAAGAAT
TATTGGAATTAGATAAATGGGCAAGTTTGTGGAATTGGTTTAACATAACAAATTGGCTGTGGTATATAAA
ATTATTCATAATGATAGTAGGAGGCTTGGTAGGTTTAAGAATAGTTTTTGCTGTACTTTCTATAGTGAAT
AGAGTTAGGCAGGGATATTCACCATTATCGTTTCAGACCCACCTCCCAACCCCGAGGGGACCCAGAGAGG
GCCTATTTCCCATGATTCCTTCATATTTGCATATACGATACAAGGCTGTTAGAGAGATAATTAGAATTAA
TTTGACTGTAAACACAAAGATATTAGTACAAAATACGTGACGTAGAAAGTAATAATTTCTTGGGTAGTTT
GCAGTTTTAAAATTATGTTTTAAAATGGACTATCATATGCTTACCGTAACTTGAAAGTATTTCGATTTCT
TGGCTTTATATATCTTGTGGAAAGGACGAAACACCGCAGCGCCGAAACTCTTTCCGGTTTTAGAGCTAGA
AATAGCAAGTTAAAATAAGGCTAGTCCGTTATCAACTTGAAAAAGTGGCACCGAGTCGGTGCTTTTTTAA
GCTTGGCGTAACTAGATCTTGAGACAAATGGCAGTATTCATCCACAATTTTAAAAGAAAAGGGGGGATTG
GGGGGTACAGTGCAGGGGAAAGAATAGTAGACATAATAGCAACAGACATACAAACTAAAGAATTACAAAA
ACAAATTACAAAAATTCAAAATTTTCGGGTTTATTACAGGGACAGCAGAGATCCACTTTGGCGCCGGCTC
GAGGGGG
