>Addgene plasmid #80199 | non-targeting control gRNA (BRDN0001147601) | depositor partial sequence | sequence record 150877 | Target Sequence
CAGCGCCGAAACTCTTTCCG
