>Addgene plasmid #80199 | non-targeting control gRNA (BRDN0001147601) | addgene partial sequence | sequence record 189106 | hU6-F
GTAGAAAGTAATAATTTCTTGGGTAGTTTGCAGTTTTAAAATTATGTTTTAAAATGGACTATCATATGCT
TACCGTAACTTGAAAGTATTTCGATTTCTTGGCTTTATATATCTTGTGGAAAGGACGAAACACCGCAGCG
CCGAAACTCTTTCCGGTTTTAGAGCTAGAAATAGCAAGTTAAAATAAGGCTAGTCCGTTATCAACTTGAA
AAAGTGGCACCGAGTCGGTGCTTTTTTAAGCTTGGCGTAACTAGATCTTGAGACAAATGGCAGTATTCAT
CCACAATTTTAAAAGAAAAGGGGGGATTGGGGGGTACAGTGCAGGGGAAAGAATAGTAGACATAATAGCA
ACAGACATACAAACTAAAGAATTACAAAAACAAATTACAAAAATTCAAAATTTTCGGGTTTATTACAGGG
ACAGCAGAGATCCACTTTGGCGCCGGCTCGAGGGGGCCCGGGTGCAAAGATGGATAAAGTTTTAAACAGA
GAGGAATCTTTGCAGCTAATGGACCTTCTAGGTCTTGAAAGGAGTGGGAATTGGCTCCGGTGCCCGTCAG
TGGGCAGAGC
